Addgene plasmid #240468: TPC2-mCherry
Purpose: Red-tagged lysosomal channel
Depositing lab: Antony Galione. Depositing organization: University of Oxford. Publication: Optical profiling of autonomous Ca(2+) nanodomains generated by lysosomal TPC2 and TRPML1. Davis LC, Morgan AJ, Galione A. Cell Calcium. 2023 Dec;116:102801. doi: 10.1016/j.ceca.2023.102801. Epub 2023 Sep 18. PubMed 37742482.
Backbone
  Vector backbone: pcDNA5TO
  Backbone size w/o insert (bp): 3964
  Total vector size (bp): 6964
  Vector type: Mammalian Expression
Growth in bacteria
  Bacterial resistance: Ampicillin, 100 μg/mL
  Growth temperature: 37°C
  Growth strain: DH5alpha
  Copy number: Unknown
Gene/Insert
  Gene/Insert name: TPC2N2 (alt name: TPC2, two-pore channel 2)
  Species: H. sapiens (human)
  Insert size (bp): 2256
  Mutation: Mutated aspartate 276 to lysine.
  GenBank ID: BC141195
  Entrez Gene: TPCN2 (a.k.a. SHEP10, TPC2)
  Promoter: CMV
  Tag / fusion protein: mCherry (C terminal on insert)
  Cloning method: Other
  Sequencing primers: 5′ CAACGGGACTTTCCAAAATG; 3′ gaaatttgtgatgctattgc
Terms and licenses: Academic/Nonprofit Terms; Industry Terms: Not Available to Industry
How to cite: TPC2-mCherry was a gift from Antony Galione (Addgene plasmid # 240468 ; http://n2t.net/addgene:240468 ; RRID:Addgene_240468)
