[The description below was written by a language model from this plasmid's Addgene catalogue record and pLannotate feature annotations shown in this document.]
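Description:
TPC2-mCherry is a mammalian expression plasmid built on the pcDNA5/TO backbone that encodes human two-pore channel 2 (TPCN2), an endo-lysosomal cation channel, fused at its C terminus to the red fluorescent protein mCherry. The fusion is driven by the CMV immediate-early enhancer and promoter. Short tet operator matches lie immediately downstream of the promoter, consistent with the tetracycline-regulated "TO" design: expression is constitutive in ordinary cells but can be repressed, and then induced with tetracycline or doxycycline, in lines expressing the Tet repressor. A bovine growth hormone polyadenylation signal terminates the transcript. The catalogue lists a mutation of aspartate 276 to lysine in the insert, although the plasmid name and stated purpose ("red-tagged lysosomal channel") do not mention it. The feature table cannot confirm or exclude the substitution, so this should be checked against the sequence.

For propagation in E. coli the plasmid carries a high-copy ColE1/pUC-type origin and an ampicillin resistance gene with its own promoter, along with an f1 origin for single-stranded DNA production. An SV40 early promoter drives a hygromycin resistance gene followed by an SV40 poly(A) signal, allowing selection of stable mammalian lines. The small ble, lacI and lac promoter/operator matches appear to be backbone remnants. The sequenced record is 8,581 nt, noticeably larger than the 6,964 bp total given in the catalogue, whereas the 2,256 bp insert size matches the annotated TPCN2 coding region. According to the record, the construct serves as a red marker for visualising lysosomal TPC2, in the context of imaging studies of lysosomal Ca2+ nanodomains.
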