Features (pLannotate 1.2.2; 22 found; start..end, strand, type, name):
     28..80      -  misc_feature   bom (fragment): basis of mobility region from pBR322
    235..614     +  enhancer       CMV enhancer: human cytomegalovirus immediate early enhancer
    615..818     +  promoter       CMV promoter: human cytomegalovirus (CMV) immediate early promoter
    820..839     +  promoter       PLtetO-1 promoter (fragment): modified phage lambda PL promoter with tet operator sites (Lutz and Bujard, 1997)
    841..860     +  promoter       PLtetO-1 promoter (fragment): modified phage lambda PL promoter with tet operator sites (Lutz and Bujard, 1997)
    868..901     +  promoter       TRE3GV promoter (fragment): 3rd-generation Tet-responsive promoter that can be activated by binding of Tet-On® 3G, optimized for retroviral and lentiviral vectors
   1005..3260    +  CDS            TPCN2: TPC2_HUMAN - Also known as TPC2. Experimental evidence at protein level: Swiss-Prot protein existence level 1. (Microbial infection) Required for cell entry of coronaviruses SARS-CoV and SARS-CoV-2, as well as human coronavirus EMC (HCoV-EMC) by endocytosis. From Homo sapiens (Human).
   3269..3977    +  CDS            mCherry (fragment): monomeric derivative of DsRed fluorescent protein (Shaner et al., 2004) mammalian codon-optimized
   4009..4233    +  polyA_signal   bGH poly(A) signal: bovine growth hormone polyadenylation signal
   4237..4258    +  promoter       SV40 promoter (fragment): SV40 enhancer and early promoter
   4279..4707    +  rep_origin     f1 ori (sequence partly withheld): f1 bacteriophage origin of replication; arrow indicates direction of (+) strand synthesis
   4721..5050    +  promoter       SV40 promoter: SV40 enhancer and early promoter
   5099..6124    +  CDS            HygR: aminoglycoside phosphotransferase from E. coli; aph(4)-Ia; confers resistance to hygromycin
   6134..6259    +  CDS            ble (fragment): BLE_KLEPN - Experimental evidence at protein level: Swiss-Prot protein existence level 1. Binding protein with a strong affinity to the bleomycin family of antibiotics. Binds to CL990; an antimitotic-antibiotic compound. From Klebsiella pneumoniae.
   6254..6375    +  polyA_signal   SV40 poly(A) signal: SV40 polyadenylation signal
   6448..6464    -  protein_bind   lac operator: The lac repressor binds to the lac operator to inhibit transcription in E. coli. This inhibition can be relieved by adding lactose or isopropyl-β-D-thiogalactopyranoside (IPTG). lac repressor encoded by lacI
   6472..6502    -  promoter       lac promoter: promoter for the E. coli lac operon
   6517..6538    -  protein_bind   CAP binding site: CAP binding activates transcription in the presence of cAMP. E. coli catabolite activator protein
   6551..6643    -  CDS            lacI (fragment): lac repressor; lacI; The lac repressor binds to the lac operator to inhibit transcription in E. coli. This inhibition can be relieved by adding lactose or isopropyl-β-D-thiogalactopyranoside (IPTG).
   6826..7414    -  rep_origin     ori: high-copy-number ColE1/pMB1/pBR322/pUC origin of replication
   7585..8445    -  CDS            AmpR: β-lactamase; bla; confers resistance to ampicillin, carbenicillin, and related antibiotics
   8446..8550    -  promoter       AmpR promoter: bla
>Addgene plasmid #240468 | TPC2-mCherry | addgene full sequence | sequence record 490389 | Addgene NGS Result
GACGGATCGGGAGATCTCCCGATCCCCTATGGTGCACTCTCAGTACAATCTGCTCTGATGCCGCATAGTT
AAGCCAGTATCTGCTCCCTGCTTGTGTGTTGGAGGTCGCTGAGTAGTGCGCGAGCAAAATTTAAGCTACA
ACAAGGCAAGGCTTGACCGACAATTGCATGAAGAATCTGCTTAGGGTTAGGCGTTTTGCGCTGCTTCGCG
ATGTACGGGCCAGATATACGCGTTGACATTGATTATTGACTAGTTATTAATAGTAATCAATTACGGGGTC
ATTAGTTCATAGCCCATATATGGAGTTCCGCGTTACATAACTTACGGTAAATGGCCCGCCTGGCTGACCG
CCCAACGACCCCCGCCCATTGACGTCAATAATGACGTATGTTCCCATAGTAACGCCAATAGGGACTTTCC
ATTGACGTCAATGGGTGGAGTATTTACGGTAAACTGCCCACTTGGCAGTACATCAAGTGTATCATATGCC
AAGTACGCCCCCTATTGACGTCAATGACGGTAAATGGCCCGCCTGGCATTATGCCCAGTACATGACCTTA
TGGGACTTTCCTACTTGGCAGTACATCTACGTATTAGTCATCGCTATTACCATGGTGATGCGGTTTTGGC
AGTACATCAATGGGCGTGGATAGCGGTTTGACTCACGGGGATTTCCAAGTCTCCACCCCATTGACGTCAA
TGGGAGTTTGTTTTGGCACCAAAATCAACGGGACTTTCCAAAATGTCGTAACAACTCCGCCCCATTGACG
CAAATGGGCGGTAGGCGTGTACGGTGGGAGGTCTATATAAGCAGAGCTCTCCCTATCAGTGATAGAGATC
TCCCTATCAGTGATAGAGATCGTCGACGAGCTCGTTTAGTGAACCGTCAGATCGCCTGGAGACGCCATCC
ACGCTGTTTTGACCTCCATAGAAGACACCGGGACCGATCCAGCCTCCGGACTCTAGCGTTTAAACTTAAG
CTTGGTACCGAGCTCGGATCCACCATGGCGGAACCCCAGGCGGAGTCGGAGCCCCTGCTGGGCGGGGCCC
GCGGCGGTGGCGGCGACTGGCCGGCGGGGCTGACCACTTACCGCAGCATCCAAGTCGGCCCTGGTGCCGC
GGCCAGGTGGGACCTCTGCATTGATCAGGCTGTGGTCTTCATCGAAGATGCTATTCAGTACCGCTCCATC
AACCACCGGGTGGATGCCAGCTCGATGTGGCTTTACCGACGGTATTACTCGAACGTATGCCAACGGACTT
TGAGCTTCACCATCTTCTTGATCCTGTTTTTGGCTTTTATCGAGACCCCATCCTCACTCACCAGCACGGC
GGACGTGCGCTACCGCGCTGCCCCCTGGGAGCCGCCCTGCGGCCTGACCGAGAGTGTCGAGGTGCTCTGC
CTGCTGGTCTTTGCGGCCGACCTCTCTGTGAAGGGTTACCTGTTCGGGTGGGCCCATTTCCAGAAAAACC
TTTGGCTGCTGGGCTACCTCGTGGTGCTGGTGGTGTCTCTGGTGGACTGGACCGTGTCCCTGAGTCTCGT
GTGTCATGAGCCCCTGCGGATCCGCCGGCTTCTCCGTCCCTTCTTCCTGCTGCAGAACTCCTCTATGATG
AAGAAGACCTTGAAATGCATCCGCTGGTCGCTGCCGGAAATGGCCAGCGTCGGGCTGCTGCTGGCCATCC
ACCTGTGCCTCTTCACCATGTTCGGAATGCTGCTGTTCGCTGGTGGGAAGCAGGATGATGGGCAGGACAG
GGAGAGGCTGACCTACTTCCAGAACCTGCCTGAGTCTCTGACTTCCCTCCTGGTGCTGCTGACCACGGCC
AACAACCCCGATGTGATGATTCCTGCGTATTCCAAGAACCGGGCCTATGCCATCTTCTTCATAGTCTTCA
CTGTGATAGGAAGCCTGTTTCTGATGAACCTGCTGACAGCCATCATCTACAGTCAGTTCCGGGGCTACCT
GATGAAATCTCTCCAGACCTCGCTGTTTCGGAGGCGGCTGGGAACCCGGGCTGCCTTTGAAGTCCTATCC
TCCATGGTGGGGGAGGGAGGAGCCTTCCCTCAGGCAGTTGGGGTGAAGCCCCAGAACTTGCTGCAGGTGC
TTCAGAAGGTCCAGCTGGACAGCTCCCACAAACAGGCCATGATGGAGAAGGTGCGTTCCTACGGCAGTGT
TCTGCTGTCAGCTGAGGAGTTTCAGAAGCTCTTCAACGAGCTTGACAGAAGTGTGGTTAAAGAGCACCCG
CCGAGGCCCGAGTACCAGTCTCCGTTTCTGCAGAGCGCCCAGTTCCTCTTCGGCCACTACTACTTTGACT
ACCTGGGGAACCTCATCGCCCTGGCAAACCTGGTGTCCATTTGCGTGTTCCTGGTGCTGGATGCAGATGT
GCTGCCTGCTGAGCGTGATGACTTCATCCTGGGGATTCTCAACTGCGTCTTCATTGTGTACTACCTGTTG
GAGATGCTGCTCAAGGTCTTTGCCCTGGGCCTGCGAGGGTACCTGTCCTACCCCAGCAACGTGTTTGACG
GGCTCCTCACCGTTGTCCTGCTGGTTTTGGAGATCTCAACTCTGGCTGTGTACCGATTGCCACACCCAGG
CTGGAGGCCGGAGATGGTGGGCCTGCTGTCGCTGTGGGACATGACCCGCATGCTGAACATGCTCATCGTG
TTCCGCTTCCTGCGTATCATCCCCAGCATGAAGCCGATGGCCGTGGTGGCCAGTACCGTCCTGGGCCTGG
TGCAGAACATGCGTGCTTTTGGCGGGATCCTGGTGGTGGTCTACTACGTATTTGCCATCATTGGGATCAA
CTTGTTTAGAGGCGTCATTGTGGCTCTTCCTGGAAACAGCAGCCTGGCCCCTGCCAATGGCTCGGCGCCC
TGTGGGAGCTTCGAGCAGCTGGAGTACTGGGCCAACAACTTCGATGACTTTGCGGCTGCCCTGGTCACTC
TGTGGAACTTGATGGTGGTGAACAACTGGCAGGTGTTTCTGGATGCATATCGGCGCTACTCAGGCCCGTG
GTCCAAGATCTATTTTGTATTGTGGTGGCTGGTGTCGTCTGTCATCTGGGTCAACCTGTTTCTGGCCCTG
ATTCTGGAGAACTTCCTTCACAAGTGGGACCCCCGCAGCCACCTGCAGCCCCTTGCTGGGACCCCAGAGG
CCACCTACCAGATGACTGTGGAGCTCCTGTTCAGGGATATTCTGGAGGAGCCCGAGGAGGATGAGCTCAC
AGAGAGGCTGAGCCAGCACCCGCACCTGTGGCTGTGCAGGGCGGCCGCGGTGAGCAAGGGCGAGGAGGAT
AACTTAGCCATCATCAAGGAGTTCATGCGCTTCAAGGTGCACATGGAGGGCTCCGTGAACGGCCACGAGT
TCGAGATCGAGGGCGAGGGCGAGGGCCGCCCCTACGAGGGCACCCAGACCGCCAAGCTGAAGGTGACCAA
GGGTGGCCCCCTGCCCTTCGCCTGGGACATCCTGTCCCCTCAGTTCATGTACGGCTCCAAGGCCTACGTG
AAGCACCCCGCCGACATCCCCGACTACTTGAAGCTGTCCTTCCCCGAGGGCTTCAAGTGGGAGCGCGTGA
TGAACTTCGAGGACGGCGGCGTGGTGACCGTGACCCAGGACTCCTCCCTGCAGGACGGCGAGTTCATCTA
CAAGGTGAAGCTGCGCGGCACCAACTTCCCCTCCGACGGCCCCGTAATGCAGAAGAAGACCATGGGCTGG
GAGGCCTCCTCCGAGCGGATGTACCCCGAGGACGGCGCCCTGAAGGGCGAGATCAAGCAGAGGCTGAAGC
TGAAGGACGGCGGCCACTACGACGCTGAGGTCAAGACCACCTACAAGGCCAAGAAGCCCGTGCAGCTGCC
CGGCGCCTACAACGTCAACATCAAGTTGGACATCACCTCCCACAACGAGGACTACACCATCGTGGAACAG
TACGAACGCGCCGAGGGCCGCCACTCCACCGGCGGCATGGACGAGCTGTACAAGTAGGGGCCCGTTTAAA
CCCGCTGATCAGCCTCGACTGTGCCTTCTAGTTGCCAGCCATCTGTTGTTTGCCCCTCCCCCGTGCCTTC
CTTGACCCTGGAAGGTGCCACTCCCACTGTCCTTTCCTAATAAAATGAGGAAATTGCATCGCATTGTCTG
AGTAGGTGTCATTCTATTCTGGGGGGTGGGGTGGGGCAGGACAGCAAGGGGGAGGATTGGGAAGACAATA
GCAGGCATGCTGGGGATGCGGTGGGCTCTATGGCTTCTGAGGCGGAAAGAACCAGCTGGGGCTCTAGGGG
GTATCCCC
[124 nt withheld, positions 4279-4402]
C
[91 nt withheld, positions 4404-4494]
A
[49 nt withheld, positions 4496-4544]
CCTTTGACGTTGGAGTCCACGTTCTTT
[37 nt withheld, positions 4572-4608]
ACCCTATCTCGGTCTATTCTTTTGATTTATAAGGGATTTTGCCGATTTCGGCCTATTGGTTAAAAAATGA
GCTGATTTAACAAAAATTTAACGCGAATTAATTCTGTGGAATGTGTGTCAGTTAGGGTGTGGAAAGTCCC
CAGGCTCCCCAGCAGGCAGAAGTATGCAAAGCATGCATCTCAATTAGTCAGCAACCAGGTGTGGAAAGTC
CCCAGGCTCCCCAGCAGGCAGAAGTATGCAAAGCATGCATCTCAATTAGTCAGCAACCATAGTCCCGCCC
CTAACTCCGCCCATCCCGCCCCTAACTCCGCCCAGTTCCGCCCATTCTCCGCCCCATGGCTGACTAATTT
TTTTTATTTATGCAGAGGCCGAGGCCGCCTCTGCCTCTGAGCTATTCCAGAAGTAGTGAGGAGGCTTTTT
TGGAGGCCTAGGCTTTTGCAAAAAGCTCCCGGGAGCTTGTATATCCATTTTCGGATCTGATCAGCACGTG
ATGAAAAAGCCTGAACTCACCGCGACGTCTGTCGAGAAGTTTCTGATCGAAAAGTTCGACAGCGTCTCCG
ACCTGATGCAGCTCTCGGAGGGCGAAGAATCTCGTGCTTTCAGCTTCGATGTAGGAGGGCGTGGATATGT
CCTGCGGGTAAATAGCTGCGCCGATGGTTTCTACAAAGATCGTTATGTTTATCGGCACTTTGCATCGGCC
GCGCTCCCGATTCCGGAAGTGCTTGACATTGGGGAATTCAGCGAGAGCCTGACCTATTGCATCTCCCGCC
GTGCACAGGGTGTCACGTTGCAAGACCTGCCTGAAACCGAACTGCCCGCTGTTCTGCAGCCGGTCGCGGA
GGCCATGGATGCGATCGCTGCGGCCGATCTTAGCCAGACGAGCGGGTTCGGCCCATTCGGACCGCAAGGA
ATCGGTCAATACACTACATGGCGTGATTTCATATGCGCGATTGCTGATCCCCATGTGTATCACTGGCAAA
CTGTGATGGACGACACCGTCAGTGCGTCCGTCGCGCAGGCTCTCGATGAGCTGATGCTTTGGGCCGAGGA
CTGCCCCGAAGTCCGGCACCTCGTGCACGCGGATTTCGGCTCCAACAATGTCCTGACGGACAATGGCCGC
ATAACAGCGGTCATTGACTGGAGCGAGGCGATGTTCGGGGATTCCCAATACGAGGTCGCCAACATCTTCT
TCTGGAGGCCGTGGTTGGCTTGTATGGAGCAGCAGACGCGCTACTTCGAGCGGAGGCATCCGGAGCTTGC
AGGATCGCCGCGGCTCCGGGCGTATATGCTCCGCATTGGTCTTGACCAACTCTATCAGAGCTTGGTTGAC
GGCAATTTCGATGATGCAGCTTGGGCGCAGGGTCGATGCGACGCAATCGTCCGATCCGGAGCCGGGACTG
TCGGGCGTACACAAATCGCCCGCAGAAGCGCGGCCGTCTGGACCGATGGCTGTGTAGAAGTACTCGCCGA
TAGTGGAAACCGACGCCCCAGCACTCGTCCGAGGGCAAAGGAATAGCACGTGCTACGAGATTTCGATTCC
ACCGCCGCCTTCTATGAAAGGTTGGGCTTCGGAATCGTTTTCCGGGACGCCGGCTGGATGATCCTCCAGC
GCGGGGATCTCATGCTGGAGTTCTTCGCCCACCCCAACTTGTTTATTGCAGCTTATAATGGTTACAAATA
AAGCAATAGCATCACAAATTTCACAAATAAAGCATTTTTTTCACTGCATTCTAGTTGTGGTTTGTCCAAA
CTCATCAATGTATCTTATCATGTCTGTATACCGTCGACCTCTAGCTAGAGCTTGGCGTAATCATGGTCAT
AGCTGTTTCCTGTGTGAAATTGTTATCCGCTCACAATTCCACACAACATACGAGCCGGAAGCATAAAGTG
TAAAGCCTGGGGTGCCTAATGAGTGAGCTAACTCACATTAATTGCGTTGCGCTCACTGCCCGCTTTCCAG
TCGGGAAACCTGTCGTGCCAGCTGCATTAATGAATCGGCCAACGCGCGGGGAGAGGCGGTTTGCGTATTG
GGCGCTCTTCCGCTTCCTCGCTCACTGACTCGCTGCGCTCGGTCGTTCGGCTGCGGCGAGCGGTATCAGC
TCACTCAAAGGCGGTAATACGGTTATCCACAGAATCAGGGGATAACGCAGGAAAGAACATGTGAGCAAAA
GGCCAGCAAAAGGCCAGGAACCGTAAAAAGGCCGCGTTGCTGGCGTTTTTCCATAGGCTCCGCCCCCCTG
ACGAGCATCACAAAAATCGACGCTCAAGTCAGAGGTGGCGAAACCCGACAGGACTATAAAGATACCAGGC
GTTTCCCCCTGGAAGCTCCCTCGTGCGCTCTCCTGTTCCGACCCTGCCGCTTACCGGATACCTGTCCGCC
TTTCTCCCTTCGGGAAGCGTGGCGCTTTCTCATAGCTCACGCTGTAGGTATCTCAGTTCGGTGTAGGTCG
TTCGCTCCAAGCTGGGCTGTGTGCACGAACCCCCCGTTCAGCCCGACCGCTGCGCCTTATCCGGTAACTA
TCGTCTTGAGTCCAACCCGGTAAGACACGACTTATCGCCACTGGCAGCAGCCACTGGTAACAGGATTAGC
AGAGCGAGGTATGTAGGCGGTGCTACAGAGTTCTTGAAGTGGTGGCCTAACTACGGCTACACTAGAAGAA
CAGTATTTGGTATCTGCGCTCTGCTGAAGCCAGTTACCTTCGGAAAAAGAGTTGGTAGCTCTTGATCCGG
CAAACAAACCACCGCTGGTAGCGGTGGTTTTTTTGTTTGCAAGCAGCAGATTACGCGCAGAAAAAAAGGA
TCTCAAGAAGATCCTTTGATCTTTTCTACGGGGTCTGACGCTCAGTGGAACGAAAACTCACGTTAAGGGA
TTTTGGTCATGAGATTATCAAAAAGGATCTTCACCTAGATCCTTTTAAATTAAAAATGAAGTTTTAAATC
AATCTAAAGTATATATGAGTAAACTTGGTCTGACAGTTACCAATGCTTAATCAGTGAGGCACCTATCTCA
GCGATCTGTCTATTTCGTTCATCCATAGTTGCCTGACTCCCCGTCGTGTAGATAACTACGATACGGGAGG
GCTTACCATCTGGCCCCAGTGCTGCAATGATACCGCGAGACCCACGCTCACCGGCTCCAGATTTATCAGC
AATAAACCAGCCAGCCGGAAGGGCCGAGCGCAGAAGTGGTCCTGCAACTTTATCCGCCTCCATCCAGTCT
ATTAATTGTTGCCGGGAAGCTAGAGTAAGTAGTTCGCCAGTTAATAGTTTGCGCAACGTTGTTGCCATTG
CTACAGGCATCGTGGTGTCACGCTCGTCGTTTGGTATGGCTTCATTCAGCTCCGGTTCCCAACGATCAAG
GCGAGTTACATGATCCCCCATGTTGTGCAAAAAAGCGGTTAGCTCCTTCGGTCCTCCGATCGTTGTCAGA
AGTAAGTTGGCCGCAGTGTTATCACTCATGGTTATGGCAGCACTGCATAATTCTCTTACTGTCATGCCAT
CCGTAAGATGCTTTTCTGTGACTGGTGAGTACTCAACCAAGTCATTCTGAGAATAGTGTATGCGGCGACC
GAGTTGCTCTTGCCCGGCGTCAATACGGGATAATACCGCGCCACATAGCAGAACTTTAAAAGTGCTCATC
ATTGGAAAACGTTCTTCGGGGCGAAAACTCTCAAGGATCTTACCGCTGTTGAGATCCAGTTCGATGTAAC
CCACTCGTGCACCCAACTGATCTTCAGCATCTTTTACTTTCACCAGCGTTTCTGGGTGAGCAAAAACAGG
AAGGCAAAATGCCGCAAAAAAGGGAATAAGGGCGACACGGAAATGTTGAATACTCATACTCTTCCTTTTT
CAATATTATTGAAGCATTTATCAGGGTTATTGTCTCATGAGCGGATACATATTTGAATGTATTTAGAAAA
ATAAACAAATAGGGGTTCCGCGCACATTTCCCCGAAAAGTGCCACCTGACGTC
